Addgene plasmid #246299: p305N-16
Purpose: Evaluation of HbU6.2m1 promoter (Pol III promoter) sequence variation for CRISPR-Cas9 editing of mEGFP in a Nicotiana benthamiana reporter line
Depositing lab: Chung-Jui Tsai. Depositing organization: University of Georgia. Publication: A compendium of nonredundant short polymerase III promoters for CRISPR applications. Deguchi M, Sinclair KM, Patel A, Coile M, Ortega MA, Bewg WP, Tsai CJ. Plant Physiol. 2025 Jul 3;198(3):kiaf294. doi: 10.1093/plphys/kiaf294. PubMed 40673482.
Backbone
  Vector backbone: p305N
  Vector type: Plant Expression, CRISPR
Growth in bacteria
  Bacterial resistance: Kanamycin, 50 μg/mL
  Growth temperature: 37°C
  Growth strain: DH5alpha
  Copy number: High Copy
Gene/Insert
  Gene/Insert name: HbU6.2m1 promoter
  gRNA/shRNA sequence: CATGCCCGAAGGCTACGTCC
  Species: Hevea brasiliensis
  Mutation: A-to-G (-56 from TSS), C-to-T (-29), G-to-A (-24)
  Promoter: HbU6.2m1 promoter
  Cloning method: Gibson Cloning
Terms and licenses: Academic/Nonprofit Terms; Industry Terms: Not Available to Industry
How to cite: p305N-16 was a gift from Chung-Jui Tsai (Addgene plasmid # 246299 ; http://n2t.net/addgene:246299 ; RRID:Addgene_246299)
