[The description below was written by a language model from this plasmid's Addgene catalogue record and pLannotate feature annotations shown in this document.]
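Description:
p305N-16 is a plant binary CRISPR-Cas9 vector of about 12.8 kb built on the p305N backbone, designed for Agrobacterium-mediated delivery of a T-DNA into plants. The backbone carries a high-copy ColE1/pUC-type origin for propagation in E. coli, together with the incP oriV and its activating trfA replication protein, which provide broad-host-range replication suited to Agrobacterium. A bacterial aphA-3 kanamycin resistance gene serves for selection. A short TetR fragment in the backbone appears to be a remnant of earlier vector construction.

Between the nopaline-type left and right T-DNA borders lie three functional units. Near the left border is an nptII (NeoR/KanR) gene, which would act as the plant selectable marker; its promoter and terminator are not annotated. Next comes the guide RNA cassette: a 20-nt spacer targeting mEGFP, picked up by the annotation software as a fragment of an mVenus-derived protein because of sequence similarity among GFP variants, fused directly to the Streptococcus pyogenes gRNA scaffold. According to the catalogue entry, it is transcribed from HbU6.2m1, a Pol III U6 promoter from Hevea brasiliensis carrying three point substitutions upstream of the transcription start site (A-to-G at -56, C-to-T at -29, G-to-A at -24); this promoter is not itself annotated in the table. Downstream is an S. pyogenes Cas9 coding sequence ended by the Arabidopsis HSP18.2 terminator. The Cas9 promoter is not stated; the region ahead of it is annotated only as scattered fragments matching an Arabidopsis HST gene, which are probably incidental hits to genomic regulatory sequence.

The construct belongs to a series comparing short Pol III promoter variants, using editing of mEGFP in a Nicotiana benthamiana reporter line to evaluate promoter performance.
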