Features (pLannotate 1.2.2; 15 found; start..end, strand, type, name):
      1..589     +  rep_origin     ori: high-copy-number ColE1/pMB1/pBR322/pUC origin of replication
    778..805     -  CDS            TetR (fragment): tetracycline resistance regulatory protein; tetR
    829..1977    -  CDS            trfA: trans-acting replication protein that binds to and activates oriV
   2276..3070    -  CDS            KanR: aminoglycoside phosphotransferase; aphA-3; confers resistance to kanamycin
   3282..3913    -  rep_origin     oriV: incP origin of replication
   3993..4017    +  misc_feature   LB T-DNA repeat: left border repeat from nopaline C58 T-DNA
   4532..5326    -  CDS            NeoR/KanR: aminoglycoside phosphotransferase from Tn5; aph(3')-II (or nptII); confers resistance to neomycin, kanamycin, and G418 (Geneticin®)
   6333..6352    +  CDS            VN155(I152L) (fragment): improved N-terminal fragment of mVenus for use in bimolecular fluorescence complementation (BiFC) (Kodama and Hu, 2010)
   6353..6428    +  misc_RNA       gRNA scaffold: guide RNA scaffold for the Streptococcus pyogenes CRISPR/Cas9 system
   6470..6841    +  CDS            HST (fragment): HSTC_ARATH - Also known as HPT2, VTE2-2. Experimental evidence at protein level: Swiss-Prot protein existence level 1. Involved in the synthesis of plastoquinone-9. Can use both homogentisic acid and 2,5-dihydroxyphenylacetic acid gamma-lactone as prenyl acceptors, and solanesyl diphosphate > farnesyl diphosphate > geranylgeranyl diphosphate >> phytyl diphosphate as prenyl donors. Do not catalyze the decardoxylation of homogentisate uncoupled from prenylation. From Arabidopsis thaliana (Mouse-ear cress).
   6993..7076    +  CDS            HST (fragment): HSTC_ARATH - Also known as HPT2, VTE2-2. Experimental evidence at protein level: Swiss-Prot protein existence level 1. Involved in the synthesis of plastoquinone-9. Can use both homogentisic acid and 2,5-dihydroxyphenylacetic acid gamma-lactone as prenyl acceptors, and solanesyl diphosphate > farnesyl diphosphate > geranylgeranyl diphosphate >> phytyl diphosphate as prenyl donors. Do not catalyze the decardoxylation of homogentisate uncoupled from prenylation. From Arabidopsis thaliana (Mouse-ear cress).
   7342..7416    +  CDS            HST (fragment): HSTC_ARATH - Also known as HPT2, VTE2-2. Experimental evidence at protein level: Swiss-Prot protein existence level 1. Involved in the synthesis of plastoquinone-9. Can use both homogentisic acid and 2,5-dihydroxyphenylacetic acid gamma-lactone as prenyl acceptors, and solanesyl diphosphate > farnesyl diphosphate > geranylgeranyl diphosphate >> phytyl diphosphate as prenyl donors. Do not catalyze the decardoxylation of homogentisate uncoupled from prenylation. From Arabidopsis thaliana (Mouse-ear cress).
   8112..12215   +  CDS            cas9: CAS9_STRP1 - Also known as csn1 From Streptococcus pyogenes serotype M1.
  12255..12503   +  terminator     HSP terminator: efficient transcription terminator from the Arabidopsis thaliana heat shock protein 18.2 gene (Nagaya et al., 2010)
  12522..12546   +  misc_feature   RB T-DNA repeat: right border repeat from nopaline C58 T-DNA
>Addgene plasmid #246299 | p305N-16 | addgene full sequence | sequence record 491103 | Addgene NGS Result
TTGAGATCCTTTTTTTCTGCGCGTAATCTGCTGCTTGCAAACAAAAAAACCACCGCTACCAGCGGTGGTT
TGTTTGCCGGATCAAGAGCTACCAACTCTTTTTCCGAAGGTAACTGGCTTCAGCAGAGCGCAGATACCAA
ATACTGTTCTTCTAGTGTAGCCGTAGTTAGGCCACCACTTCAAGAACTCTGTAGCACCGCCTACATACCT
CGCTCTGCTAATCCTGTTACCAGTGGCTGCTGCCAGTGGCGATAAGTCGTGTCTTACCGGGTTGGACTCA
AGACGATAGTTACCGGATAAGGCGCAGCGGTCGGGCTGAACGGGGGGTTCGTGCACACAGCCCAGCTTGG
AGCGAACGACCTACACCGAACTGAGATACCTACAGCGTGAGCTATGAGAAAGCGCCACGCTTCCCGAAGG
GAGAAAGGCGGACAGGTATCCGGTAAGCGGCAGGGTCGGAACAGGAGAGCGCACGAGGGAGCTTCCAGGG
GGAAACGCCTGGTATCTTTATAGTCCTGTCGGGTTTCGCCACCTCTGACTTGAGCGTCGATTTTTGTGAT
GCTCGTCAGGGGGGCGGAGCCTATGGAAAAACGCCAGCAACGCGGCCTTTTTACGGTTCCTGGCCTTTTG
CTGGCCTTTTGCTCACATGTTCTTTCCTGCGTTATCCCCTGATTCTGTGGATAACCGTATTACCGCCTTT
GAGTGAGCTGATACCGCTCGCCGCAGCCGAACGACCGAGCGCAGCGAGTCAGTGAGCGAGGAAGCGGAAG
AGGATCTCAGTAAAGCGCTGGCTGCTGAACCCCCAGCCGGAACTGACCCCACAAGGCCCTAGCGTTTGCA
ATGCACCAGGTCATCATTGACCCAGGCGTGTTCCACCAGGCCGCTGCCTCGCAACTCTTCGCAGGCTTCG
CCGACCTGCTCGCGCCACTTCTTCACGCGGGTGGAATCCGATCCGCACATGAGGCGGAAGGTTTCCAGCT
TGAGCGGGTACGGCTCCCGGTGCGAGCTGAAATAGTCGAACATCCGTCGGGCCGTCGGCGACAGCTTGCG
GTACTTCTCCCATATGAATTTCGTGTAGTGGTCGCCAGCAAACAGCACGACGATTTCCTCGTCGATCAGG
ACCTGGCAACGGGACGTTTTCTTGCCACGGTCCAGGACGCGGAAGCGGTGCAGCAGCGACACCGATTCCA
GGTGCCCAACGCGGTCGGACGTGAAGCCCATCGCCGTCGCCTGTAGGCGCGACAGGCATTCCTCGGCCTT
CGTGTAATACCGGCCATTGATCGACCAGCCCAGGTCCTGGCAAAGCTCGTAGAACGTGAAGGTGATCGGC
TCGCCGATAGGGGTGCGCTTCGCGTACTCCAACACCTGCTGCCACACCAGTTCGTCATCGTCGGCCCGCA
GCTCGACGCCGGTGTAGGTGATCTTCACGTCCTTGTTGACGTGGAAAATGACCTTGTTTTGCAGCGCCTC
GCGCGGGATTTTCTTGTTGCGCGTGGTGAACAGGGCAGAGCGGGCCGTGTCGTTTGGCATCGCTCGCATC
GTGTCCGGCCACGGCGCAATATCGAACAAGGAAAGCTGCATTTCCTTGATCTGCTGCTTCGTGTGTTTCA
GCAACGCGGCTTGCTTGGCCTCGCTGACCTGTTTTGCCAGGTCCTCGCCGGCGGTTTTTCGCTTCTTGGT
CGTCATAGTTCCTCGCGTGTCGATGGTCATCGACTTCGCCAAACCTGCCGCCTCCTGTTCGAGACGACGC
GAACGCTCCACGGCGGCCGATGGCGCGGGCAGGGCAGGGGGAGCCAGTTGCACGCTGTCGCGCTCGATCT
TGGCCGTAGCTTGCTGGGCCATCGAGCCGACGGACTGGAAGGTTTCGCGGGGCGCACGCATGACGGTGCG
GCTTGCGATGGTTTCGGCATCCTCGGCGGAAAACCCCGCGTCGATCAGTTCTTGCCTGTATGCCTTCCGG
TCAAACGTCCGATTCATTCACCCTCCTTGCGGGATTGCCCCGACTCACGCCGGGGCAATGTGCCCTTATT
CCTGATTTGATCCGCCTGGTGCCTTGGTGTCCAGATAATCCACCTTATCGGCAATGAAGTCGGTCCCGTA
GACCGTCTGGCCGTCCTTCTCGTACTTGGTATTCCGAATCTTGCCCTGCACGAATACCAGCGACCCCTTG
CCCAAATACTTGCCGTGGGCCTCGGCCTGAGAGCCAAAACACTTGATGCGGAAGAAGTCGGTGCGCTCCT
GCTTGTCGCCAGCATCGTTGCGCCACATCTAGGTACTAAAACAATTCATCCAGTAAAATATAATATTTTA
TTTTCTCCCAATCAGGCTTGATCCCCAGTAAGTCAAAAAATAGCTCGACATACTGTTCTTCCCCAATATC
CTCCCTGATCGACCGGACGCAGAAGGCAATGTCATACCACTTGTCCGCCCTGCCGCTTCTCCCAAGATCA
ATAAAGCCACTTACTTTGCCATCTTTCACAAAGATGTTGCTGTCTCCCAGGTCGCCGTGGGAAAAGACAA
GTTCCTCTTCGGGCTTTTCCGTCTTTAAAAAATCATACAGCTCGCGCGGATCTTTAAATGGGGTGTCTTC
TTCCCAGTTTTCGCAATCCACATCGGCCAGATCGTTATTCAGTAAGTAATCCAATTCGGCTAAGCGGCTG
TCTAAGCTATTCGTATAGGGACAATCCGATATGTCGATGGAGTGAAAGAGCCTGATGCACTCCGCATACA
GCTCGATAATCTTTTCAGGGCTTTGTTCATCTTCATACTCTTCCGAGCAAAGGACGCCATCGGCCTCACT
CATGAGCAGATTGCTCCAGCCATCATGCCGTTCAAGGTGCAGGACCTTTGGAACAGGCAGCTTTCCTTCC
AGCCATAGCATCATGTCCTTTTCCCGTTCCACATCATAGGTGGTCCCTTTATACCGGCTGTCCGTCATTT
TTAAATATAGGTTTTCATTTTCTCCCACCAGCTTATATACCTTAGCAGGAGACATTCCTTCCGTATCTTT
TACGCAGCGGTATTTTTCGATCAGTTTTTTCAATTCCGGTGATATTCTCATTTTAGCCATTTATTATTTC
CTTCCTCTTTTCTACAGTATTTAAAGATACCCCAAGAAGCTAATTATAACAAGACGAACTCCAATTCACT
GTTCCTTGCATTCTAAAACTTTAAATACCAGAAAACAGCTTTTTCAAAGTTGTTTTCAAAGTTGGCGTAT
AACATAGTATCGACGGAGCCGATTTTGAAACCACAATTATGGGTGATGCTGCCAACGCGAGAGCGGGCCG
GGAGGGTTCGAGAAGGGGGGGCACCCCCCTTCGGCGTGCGCGGTCACGCGCACAGGGCGCAGCCCTGGTT
AAAAACAAGGTTTATAAATATTGGTTTAAAAGCAGGTTAAAAGACAGGTTAGCGGTGGCCGAAAAACGGG
CGGAAACCCTTGCAAATGCTGGATTTTCTGCCTGTGGACAGCCCCTCAAATGTCAATAGGTGCGCCCCTC
ATCTGTCAGCACTCTGCCCCTCAAGTGTCAAGGATCGCGCCCCTCATCTGTCAGTAGTCGCGCCCCTCAA
GTGTCAATACCGCAGGGCACTTATCCCCAGGCTTGTCCACATCATCTGTGGGAAACTCGCGTAAAATCAG
GCGTTTTCGCCGATTTGCGAGGCTGGCCAGCTCCACGTCGCCGGCCGAAATCGAGCCTGCCCCTCATCTG
TCAACGCCGCGCCGGGTGAGTCGGCCCCTCAAGTGTCAACGTCCGCCCCTCATCTGTCAGTGAGGGCCAA
GTTTTCCGCGAGGTATCCACAACGCCGGCGGCTGCGGTGTCTCGCACACGGCTTCGACGGCGTTTCTGGC
GCGTTTGCAGGGCCATAGACGGCCGCCAGCCCAGCGGCGAGGGCAACCAGCCCGGTGAGCGTCTCTAGTG
GACTGATGGGCTGCCTGTATCGAGTGGTGATTTTGTGCCGAGCTGCCGGTCGGGGAGCTGTTGGCTGGCT
GGTGGCAGGATATATTGTGGTGTAAACAAATTGACGATTTAAATGGTAGGCGCGGCTTAATTAAGCGCTT
AATTAAGCGCTTAATTAAGCGCTTAATAAGCCGCGCCGTACCCCAATAGTCTCGACAGACACATAGCACC
TAACATTATTGCTTAAATTTACTATTTTTTTACTATATTATACTCAACCCAATGAGCATAAAGACTGTAA
AATCTCAAATTCCTGAGAAGCATATTTATCGATCCCACAGACTTGATAGTTCCATAATCCATACGCTGCA
GCCAAATTGCTAGTGTGTTGAACATTTAACACGTAGAGAACTAGAAAAGATATAAAACTAAGATTGATAT
CCAAAATAGACGAGAACAATAAGCAAAAACTCTTAGTTTTGAAATAAATCAACAATCCCGAGGGTTGTCA
CATACATCAAAAACGAAAATCCATATAGCAAAAAAAACTCTAAATTACCGTTCGACAAAAAGAGAAAACT
GATAGGACATTTGCTAAACATTAAAATCAAAATTTGGATCAAGCCGAATTCTCAGAAGAACTCGTCAAGA
AGGCGATAGAAGGCGATGCGCTGCGAATCGGGAGCGGCGATACCGTAAAGCACGAGGAAGCGGTCAGCCC
ATTCGCCGCCAAGCTCTTCAGCAATATCACGGGTAGCCAACGCTATGTCCTGATAGCGGTCCGCCACACC
CAGCCGGCCACAGTCGATGAATCCAGAAAAGCGGCCATTTTCCACCATGATATTCGGCAAGCAGGCATCG
CCATGGGTCACGACGAGATCATCGCCGTCGGGCATGCGCGCCTTGAGCCTGGCGAACAGTTCGGCTGGCG
CGAGCCCCTGATGCTCTTCGTCCAGATCATCCTGATCGACAAGACCGGCTTCCATCCGAGTACGTGCTCG
CTCGATGCGATGTTTCGCTTGGTGGTCGAATGGGCAGGTAGCCGGATCAAGCGTATGCAGCCGCCGCATT
GCATCAGCCATGATGGATACTTTCTCGGCAGGAGCAAGGTGAGATGACAGGAGATCCTGCCCCGGCACTT
CGCCCAATAGCAGCCAGTCCCTTCCCGCTTCAGTGACAACGTCGAGCACAGCTGCGCAAGGAACGCCCGT
CGTGGCCAGCCACGATAGCCGCGCTGCCTCGTCCTGCAGTTCATTCAGGGCACCGGACAGGTCGGTCTTG
ACAAAAAGAACCGGGCGCCCCTGCGCTGACAGCCGGAACACGGCGGCATCAGAGCAGCCGATTGTCTGTT
GTGCCCAGTCATAGCCGAATAGCCTCTCCACCCAAGCGGCCGGAGAACCTGCGTGCAATCCATCTTGTTC
AATCATCTCGAGACGTACCGCGCGATGCATTCGAAGATCGATCCTTCGCCTGGAGGAGAGAAATCAGTGG
CGCTGCGGCTTTTAGGGTTTCTTTGTTGATGGAATGAGAGTGTAAGCTCTGCCAGTGCCACTTTATTAGG
GTTTTACAAGCCCTTTTCTTCGTAATTGGGCCTGACATTTTGTGCCACTTGGGCCTTTAGAGATGAAAAT
GTATATTGGGCTTAAGTTGACTTGAAGGATAAATTAGTTTAGGATATTACGTTTTTTATGAGAATTGGTG
TGTCGGATACATGTATATGATGCATTCAAATATATGTATTCTAGATACATTTAAGTTTAGATACAATCTA
AAATGTGTCTTTAATTACAGGACTGTAACTAAAATACTTAATGTAAGAAGAATATTACTCCTTTAATAGC
TTTTGAGTATATCTAGTCTAACATCTTTTAAAAAAGTCTAATTTCTTTCATTTATTTTTCGAGCAATAGC
AAAGTGCATAATTATTTTTTTCTTCTAGAAATTCAGATTTGTTTCTCTAAATTTTGAGATTCTTTTCTCA
ATTTTGTATGTCTAGAGAACAATGTGTATTTTTCACTCTAGTTGGTTGTTACTTTGTTGAATGTTCTGAT
AAAAGTATATTGTTATTTCTGAAGTAGATATAAACCTTCATTTGGAAATTATACATAAATCAAAATCGTT
AATTATCTAGATCAAGATATATGCCCTTTTCCTAATGTATTTGATACATGCACCTAATTTCACTAGATGT
ATCTTTTCTATTTTTTAAATTATGAATAGTTAATTTTTTCCATATGTGTATTTGATACATACTTCATGAC
TTTAAAAAATTAATTATATACCAGATATATGTATTTAAAATTTGTTATGTATTTAAAGTATGTATATGAT
TATTCGATATTAATCTCTTCGATGAAGGCCTCTTAGTCCCACATCGTTTAGTTACATATAGTTGCAAGCC
TTTATAAACAAAGAATAGGCAGTAGCAATTGGCATGCCCGAAGGCTACGTCCGTTTTAGAGCTAGAAATA
GCAAGTTAAAATAAGGCTAGTCCGTTATCAACTTGAAAAAGTGGCACCGAGTCGGTGCTTTTTTTACTAG
TGGAGCTCAACTTTTGATTCGCTATTTGCAGTGCACCTGTGGCGTTCATCACATCTTTTGTGACACTGTT
TGCACTGGTCATTGCTATTACAAAGGACCTTCCTGATGTTGAAGGAGATCGAAAGTAAGTAACTGCACGC
ATAACCATTTTCTTTCCGCTCTTTGGCTCAATCCATTTGACAGTCAAAGACAATGTTTAACCAGCTCCGT
TTGATATATTGTCTTTATGTGTTTGTTCAAGCATGTTTAGTTAATCATGCCTTTGATTGATCTTGAATAG
GTTCCAAATATCAACCCTGGCAACAAAACTTGGAGTGAGAAACATTGCATTCCTCGGTTCTGGACTTCTG
CTAGTAAATTATGTTTCAGCCATATCACTAGCTTTCTACATGCCTCAGGTGAATTCATCTATTTCCGTCT
TAACTATTTCGGTTAATTAAAGCACGAACACCATTACTGCATGTAGAAGCTTGATAAACTATCGCCACCA
ATTTATTTTTGTTGCGATATTGTTACTTTCCTCAGTATGCAGCTTTGAAAAGACCAACCCTCTTATCCTT
TAACAATGAACAGGTTTTTAGAGGTAGCTTGATGATTCCTGCACATGTGATCTTGGCTTCAGGCTTAATT
TTCCAGGTAAAGCATTATGAGATACTCTTATATCTCTTACATACTTTTGAGATAATGCACAAGAACTTCA
TAACTATATGCTTTAGTTTCTGCATTTGACACTGCCAAATTCATTAATCTCTAATATCTTTGTTGTTGAT
CTTTGGTAGACATGGGTACTAGAAAAAGCAAACTACACCAAGGTAAAATACTTTTGTACAAACATAAACT
CGTTATCACGGAACATCAATGGAGTGTATATCTAACGGAGTGTAGAAACATTTGATTATTGCAGGAAGCT
ATCTCAGGATATTATCGGTTTATATGGAATCTCTTCTACGCAGAGTATCTGTTATTCCCCTTCCTCTAGC
TTTCAATTTCATGGTGAGGATATGCAGTTTTCTTTGTATATCATTCTTCTTCTTCTTTGTAGCTTGGAGT
CAAAATCGGTTCCTTCATGTACATACATCAAGGATATGTCCTTCTGAATTTTTATATCTTGCAATAAAAA
TGCTTGTACCAATTGAAACACCAGCTTTTTGAGTTCTATGATCACTGACTTGGTTCTAACCAAAAAAAAA
AAAATGTTTAATTTACATATCTAAAAGTAGGTTTAGGGAAACCTAAACAGTAAAATATTTGTATATTATT
CGAATTTCACTCATCATAAAAACTTAAATTGCACCATAAAATTTTGTTTTACTATTAATGATGTAATTTG
TGTAACTTAAGATAAAAATAATATTCCGTAAGTTAACCGGCTAAAACCACGTATAAACCAGGGAACCTGT
TAAACCGGTTCTTTACTGGATAAAGAAATGAAAGCCCATGTAGACAGCTCCATTAGAGCCCAAACCCTAA
ATTTCTCATCTATATAAAAGGAGTGACATTAGGGTTTTTGTTCGTCCTCTTAAAGCTTCTCGTTTTCTCT
GCCGTCTCTCTCATTCGCGCGACGCAAACGATCTTCAGGTGATCTTCTTTCTCCAAATCCTCTCTCATAA
CTCTGATTTCGTACTTGTGTATTTGAGCTCACGCTCTGTTTCTCTCACCACAGCAGCTAGCATGGACAAG
AAGTACTCCATTGGGCTCGATATCGGCACAAACAGCGTCGGCTGGGCCGTCATTACGGACGAGTACAAGG
TGCCGAGCAAAAAATTCAAAGTTCTGGGCAATACCGATCGCCACAGCATAAAGAAGAACCTCATTGGCGC
CCTCCTGTTCGACTCCGGGGAGACGGCCGAAGCCACGCGGCTCAAAAGAACAGCACGGCGCAGATATACC
CGCAGAAAGAATCGGATCTGCTACCTGCAGGAGATCTTTAGTAATGAGATGGCTAAGGTGGATGACTCTT
TCTTCCATAGGCTGGAGGAGTCCTTTTTGGTGGAGGAGGATAAAAAGCACGAGCGCCACCCAATCTTTGG
CAATATCGTGGACGAGGTGGCGTACCATGAAAAGTACCCAACCATATATCATCTGAGGAAGAAGCTTGTA
GACAGTACTGATAAGGCTGACTTGCGGTTGATCTATCTCGCGCTGGCGCATATGATCAAATTTCGGGGAC
ACTTCCTCATCGAGGGGGACCTGAACCCAGACAACAGCGATGTCGACAAACTCTTTATCCAACTGGTTCA
GACTTACAATCAGCTTTTCGAAGAGAACCCGATCAACGCATCCGGAGTTGACGCCAAAGCAATCCTGAGC
GCTAGGCTGTCCAAATCCCGGCGGCTCGAAAACCTCATCGCACAGCTCCCTGGGGAGAAGAAGAACGGCC
TGTTTGGTAATCTTATCGCCCTGTCACTCGGGCTGACCCCCAACTTTAAATCTAACTTCGACCTGGCCGA
AGATGCCAAGCTTCAACTGAGCAAAGACACCTACGATGATGATCTCGACAATCTGCTGGCCCAGATCGGC
GACCAGTACGCAGACCTTTTTTTGGCGGCAAAGAACCTGTCAGACGCCATTCTGCTGAGTGATATTCTGC
GAGTGAACACGGAGATCACCAAAGCTCCGCTGAGCGCTAGTATGATCAAGCGCTATGATGAGCACCACCA
AGACTTGACTTTGCTGAAGGCCCTTGTCAGACAGCAACTGCCTGAGAAGTACAAGGAAATTTTCTTCGAT
CAGTCTAAAAATGGCTACGCCGGATACATTGACGGCGGAGCAAGCCAGGAGGAATTTTACAAATTTATTA
AGCCCATCTTGGAAAAAATGGACGGCACCGAGGAGCTGCTGGTAAAGCTTAACAGAGAAGATCTGTTGCG
CAAACAGCGCACTTTCGACAATGGAAGCATCCCCCACCAGATTCACCTGGGCGAACTGCACGCTATCCTC
AGGCGGCAAGAGGATTTCTACCCCTTTTTGAAAGATAACAGGGAAAAGATTGAGAAAATCCTCACATTTC
GGATACCCTACTATGTAGGCCCCCTCGCCCGGGGAAATTCCAGATTCGCGTGGATGACTCGCAAATCAGA
AGAGACCATCACTCCCTGGAACTTCGAGGAAGTCGTGGATAAGGGGGCCTCTGCCCAGTCCTTCATCGAA
AGGATGACTAACTTTGATAAAAATCTGCCTAACGAAAAGGTGCTTCCTAAACACTCTCTGCTGTACGAGT
ACTTCACAGTTTATAACGAGCTGACCAAGGTCAAATACGTCACAGAAGGGATGAGAAAGCCAGCATTCCT
GTCTGGAGAGCAGAAGAAAGCTATCGTGGACCTCCTCTTCAAGACGAACCGGAAAGTTACCGTGAAACAG
CTCAAAGAAGACTATTTCAAAAAGATTGAATGTTTCGACTCTGTTGAAATCAGCGGAGTGGAGGATCGCT
TCAACGCATCCCTGGGAACGTATCACGATCTCCTGAAAATCATTAAAGACAAGGACTTCCTGGACAATGA
GGAGAACGAGGACATTCTTGAGGACATTGTCCTCACCCTTACGTTGTTTGAAGATAGGGAGATGATTGAA
GAACGCTTGAAAACTTACGCTCATCTCTTCGACGACAAAGTCATGAAACAGCTCAAGAGGCGCCGATATA
CAGGATGGGGGCGGCTGTCAAGAAAACTGATCAATGGCATCCGAGACAAGCAGAGTGGAAAGACAATCCT
GGATTTTCTTAAGTCCGATGGATTTGCCAACCGGAACTTCATGCAGTTGATCCATGATGACTCTCTCACC
TTTAAGGAGGACATCCAGAAAGCACAAGTTTCTGGCCAGGGGGACAGTCTTCACGAGCACATCGCTAATC
TTGCAGGTAGCCCAGCTATCAAAAAGGGAATACTGCAGACCGTTAAGGTCGTGGATGAACTCGTCAAAGT
AATGGGAAGGCATAAGCCCGAGAATATCGTTATCGAGATGGCCCGAGAGAACCAAACTACCCAGAAGGGA
CAGAAGAACAGTAGGGAAAGGATGAAGAGGATTGAAGAGGGTATAAAAGAACTGGGGTCCCAAATCCTTA
AGGAACACCCAGTTGAAAACACCCAGCTTCAGAATGAGAAGCTCTACCTGTACTACCTGCAGAACGGCAG
GGACATGTACGTGGATCAGGAACTGGACATCAATCGGCTCTCCGACTACGACGTGGATCATATCGTGCCC
CAGTCTTTTCTCAAAGATGATTCTATTGATAATAAAGTGTTGACAAGATCCGATAAAAATAGAGGGAAGA
GTGATAACGTCCCCTCAGAAGAAGTTGTCAAGAAAATGAAAAATTATTGGCGGCAGCTGCTGAACGCCAA
ACTGATCACACAACGGAAGTTCGATAATCTGACTAAGGCTGAACGAGGTGGCCTGTCTGAGTTGGATAAA
GCCGGCTTCATCAAAAGGCAGCTTGTTGAGACACGCCAGATCACCAAGCACGTGGCCCAAATTCTCGATT
CACGCATGAACACCAAGTACGATGAAAATGACAAACTGATTCGAGAGGTGAAAGTTATTACTCTGAAGTC
TAAGCTGGTCTCAGATTTCAGAAAGGACTTTCAGTTTTATAAGGTGAGAGAGATCAACAATTACCACCAT
GCGCATGATGCCTACCTGAATGCAGTGGTAGGCACTGCACTTATCAAAAAATATCCCAAGCTTGAATCTG
AATTTGTTTACGGAGACTATAAAGTGTACGATGTTAGGAAAATGATCGCAAAGTCTGAGCAGGAAATAGG
CAAGGCCACCGCTAAGTACTTCTTTTACAGCAATATTATGAATTTTTTCAAGACCGAGATTACACTGGCC
AATGGAGAGATTCGGAAGCGACCACTTATCGAAACAAACGGAGAAACAGGAGAAATCGTGTGGGACAAGG
GTAGGGATTTCGCGACAGTCCGGAAGGTCCTGTCCATGCCGCAGGTGAACATCGTTAAAAAGACCGAAGT
ACAGACCGGAGGCTTCTCCAAGGAAAGTATCCTCCCGAAAAGGAACAGCGACAAGCTGATCGCACGCAAA
AAAGATTGGGACCCCAAGAAATACGGCGGATTCGATTCTCCTACAGTCGCTTACAGTGTACTGGTTGTGG
CCAAAGTGGAGAAAGGGAAGTCTAAAAAACTCAAAAGCGTCAAGGAACTGCTGGGCATCACAATCATGGA
GCGATCAAGCTTCGAAAAAAACCCCATCGACTTTCTCGAAGCGAAAGGATATAAAGAGGTCAAAAAAGAC
CTCATCATTAAGCTTCCCAAGTACTCTCTCTTTGAGCTTGAAAACGGCCGGAAACGAATGCTCGCTAGTG
CGGGCGAGCTGCAGAAAGGTAACGAGCTGGCACTGCCCTCTAAATACGTTAATTTCTTGTATCTGGCCAG
CCACTATGAAAAGCTCAAAGGGTCTCCCGAAGATAATGAGCAGAAGCAGCTGTTCGTGGAACAACACAAA
CACTACCTTGATGAGATCATCGAGCAAATAAGCGAGTTCTCCAAAAGAGTGATCCTCGCCGACGCTAACC
TCGATAAGGTGCTTTCTGCTTACAATAAGCACAGGGATAAGCCCATCAGGGAGCAGGCAGAAAACATTAT
CCACTTGTTTACTCTGACCAACTTGGGCGCGCCTGCAGCCTTCAAGTACTTCGACACCACCATAGACAGA
AAGCGGTACACCTCTACAAAGGAGGTCCTGGACGCCACACTGATTCATCAGTCAATTACGGGGCTCTATG
AAACAAGAATCGACCTCTCTCAGCTCGGTGGAGACGGAACAAGAAAGAGAAGAAAGGTGTGACGGATCCT
CGAATATGAAGATGAAGATGAAATATTTGGTGTGTCAAATAAAAAGCTTGTGTGCTTAAGTTTGTGTTTT
TTTCTTGGCTTGTTGTGTTATGAATTTGTGGCTTTTTCTAATATCAAATGAATGTAAGATCTCATTATAA
TGAATAAACAAATGTTTCTATAATCCATTGTGAATGTTTTGTTGGATCTCTTCTGCAGCATATAACTACT
GTATGTGCTATGGTATGGACTATGGAATATGATTAAAGATAAGGTTTAAACTATCAGTGTTTGACAGGAT
ATATTGGCGGGTAAACCTAAGAGAAAAGAGCGTTTATTAGAATAATCGGATATTTAAAAGGGCGTGAAAA
GGTTTATCCGTTCGTCCATTTGTATGTGCATGCCAACCACAGGAGATCCAAAAGGATCTAGGTGAAGATC
CTTTTTGATAATCTCATGACCAAAATCCCTTAACGTGAGTTTTCGTTCCACTGAGCGTCAGACCCCGTAG
AAAAGATCAAAGGATCTTC
