>Addgene plasmid #246299 | p305N-16 | depositor partial sequence | sequence record 487333 | promoter
CTTAGTCCCACATCGTTTAGTTACATATAGTTGCAAGCCTTTATAAACAAAGAATAGGCAGTAGCAATTG
